Addgene plasmid #82894: pDONR223_ZNF597_WT
Purpose: Gateway Donor vector containing ZNF597, part of the Target Accelerator Plasmid Collection.
Depositing lab: Jesse Boehm & Matthew Meyerson & David Root. Depositing organization: Broad Institute. Publication: High-throughput Phenotyping of Lung Cancer Somatic Mutations. Berger AH, Brooks AN, Wu X, Shrestha Y, Chouinard C, Piccioni F, Bagul M, Kamburov A, Imielinski M, Hogstrom L, Zhu C, Yang X, Pantel S, Sakai R, Watson J, Kaplan N, Campbell JD, Singh S, Root DE, Narayan R, Natoli T, Lahr DL, Tirosh I, Tamayo P, Getz G, Wong B, Doench J, Subramanian A, Golub TR, Meyerson M, Boehm JS. Cancer Cell. 2016 Aug 8;30(2):214-28. doi: 10.1016/j.ccell.2016.06.022. Epub 2016 Jul 28. PubMed 27478040.
Backbone
  Vector backbone: pDONR223
  Backbone manufacturer: Invitrogen
  Vector type: Gateway Entry vector
Growth in bacteria
  Bacterial resistance: Spectinomycin, 50 μg/mL
  Growth temperature: 37°C
  Growth strain: DH5alpha
  Copy number: High Copy
Gene/Insert
  Gene/Insert name: ZNF597
  Species: H. sapiens (human)
  GenBank ID: NM_152457
  Entrez Gene: ZNF597 (a.k.a. HIT-4)
  Promoter: None
  Cloning method: Gateway Cloning
  Sequencing primers: 5′ M13pUC-fwd; 3′ M13-Rev
Terms and licenses: Academic/Nonprofit Terms; Industry Terms: Not Available to Industry
Depositor comments: CLOSED (stop codon immediately follows insert)
How to cite: pDONR223_ZNF597_WT was a gift from Jesse Boehm & Matthew Meyerson & David Root (Addgene plasmid # 82894 ; http://n2t.net/addgene:82894 ; RRID:Addgene_82894)
