[The description below was written by a language model from this plasmid's Addgene catalogue record and pLannotate feature annotations shown in this document.]
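Description:
pDONR223_ZNF597_WT is a Gateway entry clone built on the Invitrogen pDONR223 backbone, carrying the wild-type open reading frame of human ZNF597 (also known as HIT-4), a zinc finger protein thought to be involved in transcriptional regulation. It is a small (about 4.1 kb) bacterial plasmid maintained at high copy in E. coli through a ColE1/pUC-type origin and selected with spectinomycin via the aadA aminoglycoside adenylyltransferase gene (SmR). That marker sits downstream of a class 1 integron Pc promoter fragment and a remnant of a gentamicin resistance gene. Short fragments of lacZα and lacI are backbone leftovers with no evident function, and the rrnB T1 and T2 terminators help insulate the cloning region from read-through transcription.

The ZNF597 coding sequence is flanked by two attL recombination sites in opposite orientations. The automated annotation labels both as attL3, but they are simply the pair of attL sites that allow an LR Clonase reaction to move the ORF into any compatible attR destination vector. The annotation matches ZNF597 only as a fragment, covering most but not all of the interval between the att sites. The record lists no promoter for the insert, so the gene is not meant to be expressed from this plasmid. A T7 promoter lies just outside one attL site, pointing toward the insert on the opposite strand. The clone is in "closed" format, with a stop codon immediately after the ORF, so it suits native or N-terminally tagged expression but not C-terminal fusions. It belongs to the Target Accelerator Plasmid Collection, created for high-throughput phenotyping of lung cancer somatic mutations, where a wild-type clone like this presumably serves as the reference for mutant alleles.
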