Features (pLannotate 1.2.2; 12 found; start..end, strand, type, name):
     38..74      -  CDS            lacZα (fragment): LacZα fragment of β-galactosidase; lacZ fragment
     91..186     +  protein_bind   attL3: mutant version of attL; recombination site for the Gateway® LR reaction LR Clonase™
    192..1298    +  CDS            ZNF597 (fragment): ZN597_HUMAN - Experimental evidence at protein level: Swiss-Prot protein existence level 1. May be involved in transcriptional regulation. From Homo sapiens (Human).
   1471..1566    -  protein_bind   attL3: mutant version of attL; recombination site for the Gateway® LR reaction LR Clonase™
   1585..1603    -  promoter       T7 promoter: promoter for bacteriophage T7 RNA polymerase
   1793..1816    +  promoter       Pc promoter (fragment): intI1 (promoter lies within the coding sequence); class 1 integron promoter
   1992..2048    +  CDS            GmR (fragment): gentamycin acetyltransferase; aacC1; confers resistance to gentamycin
   2055..2846    +  CDS            SmR: aminoglycoside adenylyltransferase (Murphy, 1985); aadA; confers resistance to spectinomycin and streptomycin
   2939..3527    +  rep_origin     ori: high-copy-number ColE1/pMB1/pBR322/pUC origin of replication
   3710..3802    +  CDS            lacI (fragment): lac repressor; lacI; The lac repressor binds to the lac operator to inhibit transcription in E. coli. This inhibition can be relieved by adding lactose or isopropyl-β-D-thiogalactopyranoside (IPTG).
   3857..3884    -  terminator     rrnB T2 terminator: transcription terminator T2 from the E. coli rrnB gene
   4016..4059    +  terminator     rrnB T1 terminator: Escherichia coli rrnB; transcription terminator T1 from the E. coli rrnB gene
>Addgene plasmid #82894 | pDONR223_ZNF597_WT | addgene full sequence | sequence record 162540 | Addgene NGS Result
GGCAGTTCCCTACTCTCGCGTTAACGCTAGCATGGATGTTTTCCCAGTCACGACGTTGTAAAACGACGGC
CAGTCTTAAGCTCGGGCCCCAAATAATGATTTTATTTTGACTGATAGTGACCTGTTCGTTGCAACAAATT
GATGAGCAATGCTTTTTTATAATGCCAACTTTGTACAAAAAAGTTGGCACCATGGCGTCCATGCCCCCGA
CGCCCGAGGCCCAGGGACCAATACTGTTTGAGGATCTGGCTGTGTATTTTTCTCAAGAGGAGTGCGTGAC
TCTGCACCCTGCCCAGAGGTCCCTCAGCAAAGATGGTACAAAAGAGTCTTTGGAGGATGCGGCTTTGATG
GGAGAGGAAGGCAAGCCTGAGATTAATCAGCAGTTAAGCCTAGAGTCTATGGAACTTGACGAGCTTGCCT
TAGAAAAGTACCCCATTGCTGCACCCCTTGTCCCTTACCCAGAAAAATCCTCTGAGGATGGAGTTGGAAA
CCCTGAAGCGAAAATATTAAGTGGAACTCCCACTTACAAGAGAAGGGTCATCAGCCTTTTAGTTACCATT
GAAAACCACACCCCATTAGTAGAACTCTCTGAATATTTAGGAACCAACACACTTTCTGAAATTCTTGATT
CTCCCTGGGAAGGAGCCAAAAATGTGTACAAATGTCCTGAGTGTGACCAAAACTTCAGCGATCATTCATA
CCTAGTTTTGCATCAGAAAATTCATTCAGGAGAGAAAAAACATAAATGTGGTGACTGTGGAAAGATCTTC
AATCATAGAGCCAACCTGAGGACACACAGGAGAATCCATACTGGTGAGAAACCTTATAAGTGTGCCAAGT
GCAGTGCCAGCTTTCGCCAGCACTCTCATCTATCCCGACACATGAATAGCCACGTAAAGGAGAAGCCCTA
TACATGTAGCATATGTGGTAGAGGTTTTATGTGGCTCCCAGGATTGGCACAGCATCAGAAAAGCCACAGT
GCTGAAAACACCTACGAATCTACTAACTGTGATAAACATTTTAATGAGAAACCAAATCTTGCTTTGCCTG
AGGAAACATTCGTATCAGGCCCCCAGTACCAGCACACTAAGTGCATGAAGAGCTTCAGGCAGTCCTTATA
TCCTGCCCTTTCCGAGAAGAGCCACGACGAGGACTCTGAACGCTGCAGCGATGATGGGGACAATTTCTTC
TCATTCTCAAAATTCAAGCCCTTACAGTGTCCTGACTGTGACATGACCTTTCCTTGTTTCTCTGAGCTTA
TTTCCCATCAGAACATTCATACAGAGGAAAGGCCCCATAAGTGCAAAACATGCGAGGAAAGTTTTGCTTT
GGACTCAGAACTTGCATGCCACCAGAAGAGCCACATGCTAGCGGAACCTTTTAAATGTACCGTGTGTGGG
AAAACTTTCAAGTCGAATTTGCATCTCATTACTCATAAGCGAACTCACATAAAAAACACCACGTGATTGC
CAACTTTCTTGTACAAAGTTGGCATTATAAGAAAGCATTGCTTATCAATTTGTTGCAACGAACAGGTCAC
TATCAGTCAAAATAAAATCATTATTTGCCATCCAGCTGATATCCCCTATAGTGAGTCGTATTACATGGTC
ATAGCTGTTTCCTGGCAGCTCTGGCCCGTGTCTCAAAATCTCTGATGTTACATTGCACAAGATAAAAATA
TATCATCATGCCTCCTCTAGACCAGCCAGGACAGAAATGCCTCGACTTCGCTGCTACCCAAGGTTGCCGG
GTGACGCACACCGTGGAAACGGATGAAGGCACGAACCCAGTGGACATAAGCCTGTTCGGTTCGTAAGCTG
TAATGCAAGTAGCGTATGCGCTCACGCAACTGGTCCAGAACCTTGACCGAACGCAGCGGTGGTAACGGCG
CAGTGGCGGTTTTCATGGCTTGTTATGACTGTTTTTTTGGGGTACAGTCTATGCCTCGGGCATCCAAGCA
GCAAGCGCGTTACGCCGTGGGTCGATGTTTGATGTTATGGAGCAGCAACGATGTTACGCAGCAGGGCAGT
CGCCCTAAAACAAAGTTAAACATTATGAGGGAAGCGGTGATCGCCGAAGTATCGACTCAACTATCAGAGG
TAGTTGGCGTCATCGAGCGCCATCTCGAACCGACGTTGCTGGCCGTACATTTGTACGGCTCCGCAGTGGA
TGGCGGCCTGAAGCCACACAGTGATATTGATTTGCTGGTTACGGTGACCGTAAGGCTTGATGAAACAACG
CGGCGAGCTTTGATCAACGACCTTTTGGAAACTTCGGCTTCCCCTGGAGAGAGCGAGATTCTCCGCGCTG
TAGAAGTCACCATTGTTGTGCACGACGACATCATTCCGTGGCGTTATCCAGCTAAGCGCGAACTGCAATT
TGGAGAATGGCAGCGCAATGACATTCTTGCAGGTATCTTCGAGCCAGCCACGATCGACATTGATCTGGCT
ATCTTGCTGACAAAAGCAAGAGAACATAGCGTTGCCTTGGTAGGTCCAGCGGCGGAGGAACTCTTTGATC
CGGTTCCTGAACAGGATCTATTTGAGGCGCTAAATGAAACCTTAACGCTATGGAACTCGCCGCCCGACTG
GGCTGGCGATGAGCGAAATGTAGTGCTTACGTTGTCCCGCATTTGGTACAGCGCAGTAACCGGCAAAATC
GCGCCGAAGGATGTCGCTGCCGACTGGGCAATGGAGCGCCTGCCGGCCCAGTATCAGCCCGTCATACTTG
AAGCTAGACAGGCTTATCTTGGACAAGAAGAAGATCGCTTGGCCTCGCGCGCAGATCAGTTGGAAGAATT
TGTCCACTACGTGAAAGGCGAGATCACCAAGGTAGTCGGCAAATAACCCTCGAGCCACCCATGACCAAAA
TCCCTTAACGTGAGTTACGCGTCGTTCCACTGAGCGTCAGACCCCGTAGAAAAGATCAAAGGATCTTCTT
GAGATCCTTTTTTTCTGCGCGTAATCTGCTGCTTGCAAACAAAAAAACCACCGCTACCAGCGGTGGTTTG
TTTGCCGGATCAAGAGCTACCAACTCTTTTTCCGAAGGTAACTGGCTTCAGCAGAGCGCAGATACCAAAT
ACTGTTCTTCTAGTGTAGCCGTAGTTAGGCCACCACTTCAAGAACTCTGTAGCACCGCCTACATACCTCG
CTCTGCTAATCCTGTTACCAGTGGCTGCTGCCAGTGGCGATAAGTCGTGTCTTACCGGGTTGGACTCAAG
ACGATAGTTACCGGATAAGGCGCAGCGGTCGGGCTGAACGGGGGGTTCGTGCACACAGCCCAGCTTGGAG
CGAACGACCTACACCGAACTGAGATACCTACAGCGTGAGCTATGAGAAAGCGCCACGCTTCCCGAAGGGA
GAAAGGCGGACAGGTATCCGGTAAGCGGCAGGGTCGGAACAGGAGAGCGCACGAGGGAGCTTCCAGGGGG
AAACGCCTGGTATCTTTATAGTCCTGTCGGGTTTCGCCACCTCTGACTTGAGCGTCGATTTTTGTGATGC
TCGTCAGGGGGGCGGAGCCTATGGAAAAACGCCAGCAACGCGGCCTTTTTACGGTTCCTGGCCTTTTGCT
GGCCTTTTGCTCACATGTTCTTTCCTGCGTTATCCCCTGATTCTGTGGATAACCGTATTACCGCCTTTGA
GTGAGCTGATACCGCTCGCCGCAGCCGAACGACCGAGCGCAGCGAGTCAGTGAGCGAGGAAGCGGAAGAG
CGCCCAATACGCAAACCGCCTCTCCCCGCGCGTTGGCCGATTCATTAATGCAGCTGGCACGACAGGTTTC
CCGACTGGAAAGCGGGCAGTGAGCGCAACGCAATTAATACGCGTACCGCTAGCCAGGAAGAGTTTGTAGA
AACGCAAAAAGGCCATCCGTCAGGATGGCCTTCTGCTTAGTTTGATGCCTGGCAGTTTATGGCGGGCGTC
CTGCCCGCCACCCTCCGGGCCGTTGCTTCACAACGTTCAAATCCGCTCCCGGCGGATTTGTCCTACTCAG
GAGAGCGTTCACCGACAAACAACAGATAAAACGAAAGGCCCAGTCTTCCGACTGAGCCTTTCGTTTTATT
TGATGCCT
