>Addgene plasmid #82894 | pDONR223_ZNF597_WT | depositor partial sequence | sequence record 162538 | Insert sequence
ATGGCGTCCATGCCCCCGACGCCCGAGGCCCAGGGACCAATACTGTTTGAGGATCTGGCTGTGTATTTTT
CTCAAGAGGAGTGCGTGACTCTGCACCCTGCCCAGAGGTCCCTCAGCAAAGATGGTACAAAAGAGTCTTT
GGAGGATGCGGCTTTGATGGGAGAGGAAGGCAAGCCTGAGATTAATCAGCAGTTAAGCCTAGAGTCTATG
GAACTTGACGAGCTTGCCTTAGAAAAGTACCCCATTGCTGCACCCCTTGTCCCTTACCCAGAAAAATCCT
CTGAGGATGGAGTTGGAAACCCTGAAGCGAAAATATTAAGTGGAACTCCCACTTACAAGAGAAGGGTCAT
CAGCCTTTTAGTTACCATTGAAAACCACACCCCATTAGTAGAACTCTCTGAATATTTAGGAACCAACACA
CTTTCTGAAATTCTTGATTCTCCCTGGGAAGGAGCCAAAAATGTGTACAAATGTCCTGAGTGTGACCAAA
ACTTCAGCGATCATTCATACCTAGTTTTGCATCAGAAAATTCATTCAGGAGAGAAAAAACATAAATGTGG
TGACTGTGGAAAGATCTTCAATCATAGAGCCAACCTGAGGACACACAGGAGAATCCATACTGGTGAGAAA
CCTTATAAGTGTGCCAAGTGCAGTGCCAGCTTTCGCCAGCACTCTCATCTATCCCGACACATGAATAGCC
ACGTAAAGGAGAAGCCCTATACATGTAGCATATGTGGTAGAGGTTTTATGTGGCTCCCAGGATTGGCACA
GCATCAGAAAAGCCACAGTGCTGAAAACACCTACGAATCTACTAACTGTGATAAACATTTTAATGAGAAA
CCAAATCTTGCTTTGCCTGAGGAAACATTCGTATCAGGCCCCCAGTACCAGCACACTAAGTGCATGAAGA
GCTTCAGGCAGTCCTTATATCCTGCCCTTTCCGAGAAGAGCCACGACGAGGACTCTGAACGCTGCAGCGA
TGATGGGGACAATTTCTTCTCATTCTCAAAATTCAAGCCCTTACAGTGTCCTGACTGTGACATGACCTTT
CCTTGTTTCTCTGAGCTTATTTCCCATCAGAACATTCATACAGAGGAAAGGCCCCATAAGTGCAAAACAT
GCGAGGAAAGTTTTGCTTTGGACTCAGAACTTGCATGCCACCAGAAGAGCCACATGCTAGCGGAACCTTT
TAAATGTACCGTGTGTGGGAAAACTTTCAAGTCGAATTTGCATCTCATTACTCATAAGCGAACTCACATA
AAAAACACCACGTGA
